Addgene plasmid #128591: pRSF-1b-S3
Purpose: Expresses tagless S3 ribosomal protein in E.coli
Depositing lab: James Williamson. Depositing organization: Scripps California (The Scripps Research Institute). Publication: Transient Protein-RNA Interactions Guide Nascent Ribosomal RNA Folding. Duss O, Stepanyuk GA, Puglisi JD, Williamson JR. Cell. 2019 Nov 27;179(6):1357-1369.e16. doi: 10.1016/j.cell.2019.10.035. Epub 2019 Nov 21. PubMed 31761533.
Backbone
  Vector backbone: pRSF-1b
  Backbone manufacturer: Novagen
  Vector type: Bacterial Expression
Growth in bacteria
  Bacterial resistance: Kanamycin, 50 μg/mL
  Growth temperature: 37°C
  Growth strain: DH5alpha
  Copy number: High Copy
Gene/Insert
  Gene/Insert name: S3 E.coli ribosomal protein
  Species: E.coli
  Insert size (bp): 702
  Entrez Gene: rpsC (a.k.a. b3314, ECK3301)
  Promoter: T7
  Cloning method: Gibson Cloning
  Sequencing primers: 5′ T7 forward; 3′ T7 reverse
Terms and licenses: Academic/Nonprofit Terms; Industry Terms: Not Available to Industry
How to cite: pRSF-1b-S3 was a gift from James Williamson (Addgene plasmid # 128591 ; http://n2t.net/addgene:128591 ; RRID:Addgene_128591)
