[The description below was written by a language model from this plasmid's Addgene catalogue record and pLannotate feature annotations shown in this document.]
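Description:
pRSF-1b-S3 is a bacterial expression plasmid built on the Novagen pRSF-1b backbone for producing the Escherichia coli ribosomal protein S3 (gene rpsC) without any affinity tag. The sequenced plasmid is about 4.2 kb. It replicates from the RSF1030-derived origin, which the record lists as high copy and which is compatible with other common origin classes, so it can coexist with additional plasmids in the same cell. Selection is by kanamycin through an aminoglycoside phosphotransferase (KanR) gene driven by a bla-type promoter.

The roughly 700 bp rpsC coding sequence, inserted by Gibson assembly, sits in a standard T7lac expression cassette. A T7 promoter is followed immediately by a lac operator, then the efficient ribosome binding site from phage T7 gene 10, the S3 open reading frame, and a T7 terminator. The plasmid also carries lacI under its own promoter, supplying lac repressor that binds the operator and keeps transcription low until IPTG or lactose is added. Expression therefore requires a host that provides T7 RNA polymerase, although the record names only a cloning strain for propagation. The annotation also flags a few very short matches: a solubility-tag fragment just downstream of the coding sequence, tetracycline-resistance fragments and a partial bla promoter. These appear to be backbone remnants rather than functional elements, consistent with the stated tagless design.

The stated purpose is tagless expression of S3 in E. coli. The associated publication concerns transient protein–RNA interactions during nascent ribosomal RNA folding, suggesting the protein was made for ribosome assembly studies.
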