Features (pLannotate 1.2.2; 15 found; start..end, strand, type, name):
      3..27      +  protein_bind   lac operator: The lac repressor binds to the lac operator to inhibit transcription in E. coli. This inhibition can be relieved by adding lactose or isopropyl-β-D-thiogalactopyranoside (IPTG). lac repressor encoded by lacI
     42..64      +  RBS            RBS: efficient ribosome binding site from bacteriophage T7 gene 10 (Olins and Rangwala, 1989)
     71..769     +  CDS            rpsC (sequence withheld): RS3_ECOLI - Experimental evidence at protein level: Swiss-Prot protein existence level 1. Plays a role in mRNA unwinding by the ribosome, possibly by forming part of a processivity clamp. From Escherichia coli (strain K12).
    781..798     +  CDS            SET1 (fragment): solubility-enhancement tag derived from T7 phage gene 10B
    806..853     +  terminator     T7 terminator: transcription terminator for bacteriophage T7 RNA polymerase
   1017..1074    +  promoter       AmpR promoter (fragment): bla
   1083..1898    -  CDS            KanR: aminoglycoside phosphotransferase; aph(3')-Ia; confers resistance to kanamycin in bacteria or G418 (Geneticin®) in eukaryotes
   1899..1990    -  promoter       AmpR promoter: bla
   2006..2755    -  rep_origin     RSF ori: Plasmids containing the RSF 1030 origin of replication can be propagated in E. coli cells that contain additional plasmids with compatible origins.
   2838..2902    -  CDS            TcR (fragment): tetracycline efflux protein; tet; confers resistance to tetracycline
   2917..2938    -  protein_bind   CAP binding site: CAP binding activates transcription in the presence of cAMP. E. coli catabolite activator protein
   2951..4033    -  CDS            lacI: lac repressor; lacI; The lac repressor binds to the lac operator to inhibit transcription in E. coli. This inhibition can be relieved by adding lactose or isopropyl-β-D-thiogalactopyranoside (IPTG).
   4034..4111    -  promoter       lacI promoter: lacI
   4119..4154    -  CDS            TcR (fragment): tetracycline efflux protein; tet; confers resistance to tetracycline
   4157..2       +  promoter       T7 promoter (across the origin): promoter for bacteriophage T7 RNA polymerase
>Addgene plasmid #128591 | pRSF-1b-S3 | addgene full sequence | sequence record 263224 | Addgene NGS Result
GGGGAATTGTGAGCGGATAACAATTCCCCTGTAGAAATAATTTTGTTTAACTTTAATAAGGAGATATACC
[699 nt withheld, positions 71-769]
TAATTAACCTAGGCTGCTGCCACCGCTGAGCAATAACTAGCATAACCCCTTGGGGCCTCTAAACGGGTCT
TGAGGGGTTTTTTGCTGAAACCTCAGGCATTTGAGAAGCACACGGTCACACTGCTTCCGGTAGTCAATAA
ACCGGTAAACCAGCAATAGACATAAGCGGCTATTTAACGACCCTGCCCTGAACCGACGACAAGCTGACGA
CCGGGTCTCCGCAAGTGGCACTTTTCGGGGAAATGTGCGCGGAACCCCTATTTGTTTATTTTTCTAAATA
CATTCAAATATGTATCCGCTCATGAATTAATTCTTAGAAAAACTCATCGAGCATCAAATGAAACTGCAAT
TTATTCATATCAGGATTATCAATACCATATTTTTGAAAAAGCCGTTTCTGTAATGAAGGAGAAAACTCAC
CGAGGCAGTTCCATAGGATGGCAAGATCCTGGTATCGGTCTGCGATTCCGACTCGTCCAACATCAATACA
ACCTATTAATTTCCCCTCGTCAAAAATAAGGTTATCAAGTGAGAAATCACCATGAGTGACGACTGAATCC
GGTGAGAATGGCAAAAGTTTATGCATTTCTTTCCAGACTTGTTCAACAGGCCAGCCATTACGCTCGTCAT
CAAAATCACTCGCATCAACCAAACCGTTATTCATTCGTGATTGCGCCTGAGCGAGACGAAATACGCGGTC
GCTGTTAAAAGGACAATTACAAACAGGAATCGAATGCAACCGGCGCAGGAACACTGCCAGCGCATCAACA
ATATTTTCACCTGAATCAGGATATTCTTCTAATACCTGGAATGCTGTTTTCCCGGGGATCGCAGTGGTGA
GTAACCATGCATCATCAGGAGTACGGATAAAATGCTTGATGGTCGGAAGAGGCATAAATTCCGTCAGCCA
GTTTAGTCTGACCATCTCATCTGTAACATCATTGGCAACGCTACCTTTGCCATGTTTCAGAAACAACTCT
GGCGCATCGGGCTTCCCATACAATCGATAGATTGTCGCACCTGATTGCCCGACATTATCGCGAGCCCATT
TATACCCATATAAATCAGCATCCATGTTGGAATTTAATCGCGGCCTAGAGCAAGACGTTTCCCGTTGAAT
ATGGCTCATACTCTTCCTTTTTCAATATTATTGAAGCATTTATCAGGGTTATTGTCTCATGAGCGGATAC
ATATTTGAATGTATTTAGAAAAATAAACAAATAGGCATGCAGCGCTCTTCCGCTTCCTCGCTCACTGACT
CGCTACGCTCGGTCGTTCGACTGCGGCGAGCGGTGTCAGCTCACTCAAAAGCGGTAATACGGTTATCCAC
AGAATCAGGGGATAAAGCCGGAAAGAACATGTGAGCAAAAAGCAAAGCACCGGAAGAAGCCAACGCCGCA
GGCGTTTTTCCATAGGCTCCGCCCCCCTGACGAGCATCACAAAAATCGACGCTCAAGCCAGAGGTGGCGA
AACCCGACAGGACTATAAAGATACCAGGCGTTTCCCCCTGGAAGCTCCCTCGTGCGCTCTCCTGTTCCGA
CCCTGCCGCTTACCGGATACCTGTCCGCCTTTCTCCCTTCGGGAAGCGTGGCGCTTTCTCATAGCTCACG
CTGTTGGTATCTCAGTTCGGTGTAGGTCGTTCGCTCCAAGCTGGGCTGTGTGCACGAACCCCCCGTTCAG
CCCGACCGCTGCGCCTTATCCGGTAACTATCGTCTTGAGTCCAACCCGGTAAGACACGACTTATCGCCAC
TGGCAGCAGCCATTGGTAACTGATTTAGAGGACTTTGTCTTGAAGTTATGCACCTGTTAAGGCTAAACTG
AAAGAACAGATTTTGGTGAGTGCGGTCCTCCAACCCACTTACCTTGGTTCAAAGAGTTGGTAGCTCAGCG
AACCTTGAGAAAACCACCGTTGGTAGCGGTGGTTTTTCTTTATTTATGAGATGATGAATCAATCGGTCTA
TCAAGTCAACGAACAGCTATTCCGTTACTCTAGATTTCAGTGCAATTTATCTCTTCAAATGTAGCACCTG
AAGTCAGCCCCATACGATATAAGTTGTAATTCTCATGTTAGTCATGCCCCGCGCCCACCGGAAGGAGCTG
ACTGGGTTGAAGGCTCTCAAGGGCATCGGTCGAGATCCCGGTGCCTAATGAGTGAGCTAACTTACATTAA
TTGCGTTGCGCTCACTGCCCGCTTTCCAGTCGGGAAACCTGTCGTGCCAGCTGCATTAATGAATCGGCCA
ACGCGCGGGGAGAGGCGGTTTGCGTATTGGGCGCCAGGGTGGTTTTTCTTTTCACCAGTGAGACGGGCAA
CAGCTGATTGCCCTTCACCGCCTGGCCCTGAGAGAGTTGCAGCAAGCGGTCCACGCTGGTTTGCCCCAGC
AGGCGAAAATCCTGTTTGATGGTGGTTAACGGCGGGATATAACATGAGCTGTCTTCGGTATCGTCGTATC
CCACTACCGAGATGTCCGCACCAACGCGCAGCCCGGACTCGGTAATGGCGCGCATTGCGCCCAGCGCCAT
CTGATCGTTGGCAACCAGCATCGCAGTGGGAACGATGCCCTCATTCAGCATTTGCATGGTTTGTTGAAAA
CCGGACATGGCACTCCAGTCGCCTTCCCGTTCCGCTATCGGCTGAATTTGATTGCGAGTGAGATATTTAT
GCCAGCCAGCCAGACGCAGACGCGCCGAGACAGAACTTAATGGGCCCGCTAACAGCGCGATTTGCTGGTG
ACCCAATGCGACCAGATGCTCCACGCCCAGTCGCGTACCGTCTTCATGGGAGAAAATAATACTGTTGATG
GGTGTCTGGTCAGAGACATCAAGAAATAACGCCGGAACATTAGTGCAGGCAGCTTCCACAGCAATGGCAT
CCTGGTCATCCAGCGGATAGTTAATGATCAGCCCACTGACGCGTTGCGCGAGAAGATTGTGCACCGCCGC
TTTACAGGCTTCGACGCCGCTTCGTTCTACCATCGACACCACCACGCTGGCACCCAGTTGATCGGCGCGA
GATTTAATCGCCGCGACAATTTGCGACGGCGCGTGCAGGGCCAGACTGGAGGTGGCAACGCCAATCAGCA
ACGACTGTTTGCCCGCCAGTTGTTGTGCCACGCGGTTGGGAATGTAATTCAGCTCCGCCATCGCCGCTTC
CACTTTTTCCCGCGTTTTCGCAGAAACGTGGCTGGCCTGGTTCACCACGCGGGAAACGGTCTGATAAGAG
ACACCGGCATACTCTGCGACATCGTATAACGTTACTGGTTTCACATTCACCACCCTGAATTGACTCTCTT
CCGGGCGCTATCATGCCATACCGCGAAAGGTTTTGCGCCATTCGATGGTGTCCGGGATCTCGACGCTCTC
CCTTATGCGACTCCTGCATTAGGAAATTAATACGACTCACTATA
