>Addgene plasmid #128591 | pRSF-1b-S3 | depositor partial sequence | sequence record 255528 | T7 promoter forward
CGGTACATTCCCCTGTAGAATAATTTTGTTTAACTTTAATAAGGAGATATACC
[699 nt withheld, positions 54-752]
TAATTAACCTAGGCTGCTGCCACCGCTGAGCAATAACTAGCATAACCCCTT
